>Addgene plasmid #20573 | pWZL Neo Myr Flag PIK3CB | addgene full sequence | sequence record 263331 | Addgene NGS Result
CGCGCCGATCTTCAATATTGGCCATTAGCCATATTATTCATTGGTTATATAGCATAAATCAATATTGGCT
ATTGGCCATTGCATACGTTGTATCTATATCATAATATGTACATTTATATTGGCTCATGTCCAATATGACC
GCCATGTTGGCATTGATTATTGACTAGTTATTAATAGTAATCAATTACGGGGTCATTAGTTCATAGCCCA
TATATGGAGTTCCGCGTTACATAACTTACGGTAAATGGCCCGCCTGGCTGACCGCCCAACGACCCCCGCC
CATTGACGTCAATAATGACGTATGTTCCCATAGTAACGCCAATAGGGACTTTCCATTGACGTCAATGGGT
GGAGTATTTACGGTAAACTGCCCACTTGGCAGTACATCAAGTGTATCATATGCCAAGTCCGCCCCCTATT
GACGTCAATGACGGTAAATGGCCCGCCTGGCATTATGCCCAGTACATGACCTTACGGGACTTTCCTACTT
GGCAGTACATCTACGTATTAGTCATCGCTATTACCATGGTGATGCGGTTTTGGCAGTACACCAATGGGCG
TGGATAGCGGTTTGACTCACGGGGATTTCCAAGTCTCCACCCCATTGACGTCAATGGGAGTTTGTTTTGG
CACCAAAATCAACGGGACTTTCCAAAATGTCGTAATAACCCCGCCCCGTTGACGCAAATGGGCGGTAGGC
GTGTACGGTGGGAGGTCTATATAAGCAGAGCTGGTTTAGTGAACCGCGCCAGTCCTCCGATTGACTGAGT
CGCCCGGGTACCCGTGTATCCAATAAACCCTCTTGCAGTTGCATCCGACTTGTGGTCTCGCTGTTCCTTG
GGAGGGTCTCCTCTGAGTGATTGACTACCCGTCAGCGGGGGTCTTTCATTTGGGGGCTCGTCCGGGATCG
GGAGACCCCTGCCCAGGGACCACCGACCCACCACCGGGAGGCAAGCTGGCCAGCAACTTATCTGTGTCTG
TCCGATTGTCTAGTGTCTATGACTGATTTTATGCGCCTGCGTCGGTACTAGTTAGCTAACTAGCTCTGTA
TCTGGCGGACCCGTGGTGGAACTGACGAGTTCTGAACACCCGGCCGCAACCCTGGGAGACGTCCCAGGGA
CTTTGGGGGCCGTTTTTGTGGCCCGACCTGAGGAAGGGAGTCGATGTGGAATCCGACCCCGTCAGGATAT
GTGGTTCTGGTAGGAGACGAGAACCTAAAACAGTTCCCGCCTCCGTCTGAATTTTTGCTTTCGGTTTGGA
ACCGAAGCCGCGCGTCTTGTCTGCTGCAGCGCTGCAGCATCGTTCTGTGTTGTCTCTGTCTGACTGTGTT
TCTGTATTTGTCTGAAAATTAGGGCCAGACTGTTACCACTCCCTTAAGTTTGACCTTAGGTCACTGGAAA
GATGTCGAGCGGATCGCTCACAACCAGTCGGTAGATGTCAAGAAGAGACGTTGGGTTACCTTCTGCTCTG
CAGAATGGCCAACCTTTAACGTCGGATGGCCGCGAGACGGCACCTTTAACCGAGACCTCATCACCCAGGT
TAAGATCAAGGTCTTTTCACCTGGCCCGCATGGACACCCAGACCAGGTCCCCTACATCGTGACCTGGGAA
GCCTTGGCTTTTGACCCCCCTCCCTGGGTCAAGCCCTTTGTACACCCTAAGCCTCCGCCTCCTCTTCCTC
CATCCGCCCCGTCTCTCCCCCTTGAACCTCCTCGTTCGACCCCGCCTCGATCCTCCCTTTATCCAGCCCT
CACTCCTTCTCTAGGCGCCGGCCGGATCCAGAATTCGCCACCATGGGGTCTTCAAAATCTAAACCAAAGG
ACCCCAGCCAGCGCCGGCGCAGGATCCGAGGTTACCTTGACTACAAAGACGATGACGACAAGCAATTGAC
AAGTTTGTACAAAAAAGTTGGCATGTGCTTCAGTTTCATAATGCCTCCTGCTATGGCAGACATCCTTGAC
ATCTGGGCGGTGGATTCACAGATAGCATCTGATGGCTCCATACCTGTGGATTTCCTTTTGCCCACTGGGA
TTTATATCCAGTTGGAGGTACCTCGGGAAGCTACCATTTCTTATATTAAGCAGATGTTATGGAAGCAAGT
TCACAATTACCCAATGTTCAACCTCCTTATGGATATTGACTCCTATATGTTTGCATGTGTGAATCAGACT
GCTGTATATGAGGAGCTTGAAGATGAAACACGAAGACTCTGTGATGTCAGACCTTTTCTTCCAGTTCTCA
AATTAGTGACAAGAAGTTGTGACCCAGGGGAAAAATTAGACTCAAAAATTGGAGTCCTTATAGGAAAAGG
TCTGCATGAATTTGATTCCTTGAAGGATCCTGAAGTAAATGAATTTCGAAGAAAAATGCGCAAATTCAGC
GAGGAAAAAATCCTGTCACTTGTGGGATTGTCTTGGATGGACTGGCTAAAACAAACATATCCACCAGAGC
ATGAACCATCCATCCCTGAAAACTTAGAAGATAAACTTTATGGGGGAAAGCTCATCGTAGCTGTTCATTT
TGAAAACTGCCAGGACGTGTTTAGCTTTCAAGTGTCTCCTAATATGAATCCTATCAAAGTAAATGAATTG
GCAATCCAAAAACGTTTGACTATTCATGGGAAGGAAGATGAAGTTAGCCCCTATGATTATGTGTTGCAAG
TCAGCGGGAGAGTAGAATATGTTTTTGGTGATCATCCACTAATTCAGTTCCAGTATATCCGGAACTGTGT
GATGAACAGAGCCCTGCCCCATTTTATACTTGTGGAATGCTGCAAGATCAAGAAAATGTATGAACAAGAA
ATGATTGCCATAGAGGCTGCCATAAATCGAAATTCATCTAATCTTCCTCTTCCATTACCACCAAAGAAAA
CACGAATTATTTCTCATGTTTGGGAAAATAACAACCCTTTCCAAATTGTCTTGGTTAAGGGAAATAAACT
TAACACAGAGGAAACTGTAAAAGTTCATGTCAGGGCTGGTCTTTTTCATGGTACTGAGCTCCTGTGTAAA
ACCATCGTAAGCTCAGAGGTATCAGGGAAAAATGATCATATTTGGAATGAACCACTGGAATTTGATATTA
ATATTTGTGACTTACCAAGAATGGCTCGATTATGTTTTGCTGTTTATGCAGTTTTGGATAAAGTAAAAAC
GAAGAAATCAACGAAAACTATTAATCCCTCTAAATATCAGACCATCAGGAAAGCTGGAAAAGTGCATTAT
CCTGTAGCGTGGGTAAATACGATGGTTTTTGACTTTAAAGGACAATTGAGAACTGGAGACATAATATTAC
ACAGCTGGTCTTCATTTCCTGATGAACTCGAAGAAATGTTGAATCCAATGGGAACTGTTCAAACAAATCC
ATATACTGAAAATGCAACAGCTTTGCATGTTAAATTTCCAGAGAATAAAAAACAACCTTATTATTACCCT
CCCTTCGATAAGATTATTGAAAAGGCAGCTGAGATTGCAAGCAGTGATAGTGCTAATGTGTCAAGTCGAG
GTGGAAAAAAGTTTCTTCCTGTATTGAAAGAAATCTTGGACAGGGATCCCTTGTCTCAACTGTGTGAAAA
TGAAATGGATCTTATTTGGACTTTGCGACAAGACTGCCGAGAGATTTTCCCACAATCACTGCCAAAATTA
CTGCTGTCAATCAAGTGGAATAAACTTGAGGATGTTGCTCAGCTTCAGGCGCTGCTTCAGATTTGGCCTA
AACTGCCCCCCCGGGAGGCCCTAGAGCTTCTGGATTTCAACTATCCAGACCAGTACGTTCGAGAATATGC
TGTAGGCTGCCTGCGACAGATGAGTGATGAAGAACTTTCTCAATATCTTTTACAACTGGTGCAAGTGTTA
AAATATGAGCCTTTTCTTGATTGTGCCCTCTCTAGATTCCTATTAGAAAGAGCACTTGGTAATCGGAGGA
TAGGGCAGTTTCTATTTTGGCATCTTAGGTCAGAAGTGCACATTCCTGCTGTCTCAGTACAATTTGGTGT
CATCCTTGAAGCATACTGCCGGGGAAGTGTGGGGCACATGAAAGTGCTTTCTAAGCAGGTTGAAGCACTC
AATAAGTTAAAAACTTTAAATAGTTTAATCAAACTGAATGCCGTGAAGTTAAACAGAGCCAAAGGGAAGG
AGGCCATGCATACCTGTTTAAAACAGAGTGCTTACCGGGAAGCCCTCTCTGACCTGCAGTCACCCCTGAA
CCCATGTGTTATCCTCTCAGAACTCTATGTTGAAAAGTGCAAATACATGGATTCCAAAATGAAGCCTTTG
TGGCTGGTATACAATAACAAGGTATTTGGTGAGGATTCAGTTGGAGTGATTTTTAAAAATGGTGATGATT
TACGACAGGATATGTTGACACTCCAAATGTTGCGCTTGATGGATTTACTCTGGAAAGAAGCTGGTTTGGA
TCTTCGGATGTTGCCTTATGGCTGTTTAGCAACAGGAGATCGCTCTGGCCTCATTGAAGTTGTGAGCACC
TCTGAAACAATTGCTGACATTCAGCTGAACAGTAGCAATGTGGCTGCTGCAGCAGCCTTCAACAAAGATG
CCCTTCTGAACTGGCTTAAAGAATACAACTCTGGGGATGACCTGGACCGAGCCATTGAGGAATTTACACT
GTCCTGTGCTGGCTACTGTGTAGCTTCTTATGTCCTTGGGATTGGTGACAGACATAGTGACAACATCATG
GTCAAAAAAACTGGCCAGCTCTTCCACATTGACTTTGGACATATTCTTGGAAATTTCAAATCTAAGTTTG
GCATTAAAAGGGAGCGAGTGCCTTTTATTCTTACCTATGATTTCATCCATGTCATTCAACAAGGAAAAAC
AGGAAATACAGAAAAGTTTGGCCGGTTCCGCCAGTGTTGTGAGGATGCATATCTGATTTTACGACGGCAT
GGGAATCTCTTCATCACTCTCTTTGCGCTGATGTTGACTGCAGGGCTTCCTGAACTCACATCAGTCAAAG
ATATACAGTATCTTAAGGACTCTCTTGCATTAGGGAAGAGTGAAGAAGAAGCACTCAAACAGTTTAAGCA
AAAATTTGATGAGGCGCTCAGGGAAAGCTGGACTACTAAAGTGAACTGGATGGCCCACACAGTTCGGAAA
GACTACAGATCTTTGCCAACTTTCTTGTACAAAGTGGTTTGATCTAGTCGACCAATTCCGGTTATTTTCC
ACCATATTGCCGTCTTTTGGCAATGTGAGGGCCCGGAAACCTGGCCCTGTCTTCTTGACGAGCATTCCTA
GGGGTCTTTCCCCTCTCGCCAAAGGAATGCAAGGTCTGTTGAATGTCGTGAAGGAAGCAGTTCCTCTGGA
AGCTTCTTGAAGACAAACAACGTCTGTAGCGACCCTTTGCAGGCAGCGGAACCCCCCACCTGGCGACAGG
TGCCTCTGCGGCCAAAAGCCACGTGTATAAGATACACCTGCAAAGGCGGCACAACCCCAGTGCCACGTTG
TGAGTTGGATAGTTGTGGAAAGAGTCAAATGGCTCTCCTCAAGCGTATTCAACAAGGGGCTGAAGGATGC
CCAGAAGGTACCCCATTGTATGGGATCTGATCTGGGGCCTCGGTGCACATGCTTTACATGTGTTTAGTCG
AGGTTAAAAAACGTCTAGGCCCCCCGAACCACGGGGACGTGGTTTTCCTTTGAAAAACACGATGATAATA
CCATGATTGAACAAGATGGATTGCACGCAGGTTCTCCGGCCGCTTGGGTGGAGAGGCTATTCGGCTATGA
CTGGGCACAACAGACAATCGGCTGCTCTGATGCCGCCGTGTTCCGGCTGTCAGCGCAGGGGCGCCCGGTT
CTTTTTGTCAAGACCGACCTGTCCGGTGCCCTGAATGAACTGCAGGACGAGGCAGCGCGGCTATCGTGGC
TGGCCACGACGGGCGTTCCTTGCGCAGCTGTGCTCGACGTTGTCACTGAAGCGGGAAGGGACTGGCTGCT
ATTGGGCGAAGTGCCGGGGCAGGATCTCCTGTCATCTCACCTTGCTCCTGCCGAGAAAGTATCCATCATG
GCTGATGCAATGCGGCGGCTGCATACGCTTGATCCGGCTACCTGCCCATTCGACCACCAAGCGAAACATC
GCATCGAGCGAGCACGTACTCGGATGGAAGCCGGTCTTGTCGATCAGGATGATCTGGACGAAGAGCATCA
GGGGCTCGCGCCAGCCGAACTGTTCGCCAGGCTCAAGGCGCGCATGCCCGACGGCGAGGATCTCGTCGTG
ACCCATGGCGATGCCTGCTTGCCGAATATCATGGTGGAAAATGGCCGCTTTTCTGGATTCATCGACTGTG
GCCGGCTGGGTGTGGCGGACCGCTATCAGGACATAGCGTTGGCTACCCGTGATATTGCTGAAGAGCTTGG
CGGCGAATGGGCTGACCGCTTCCTCGTGCTTTACGGTATCGCCGCTCCCGATTCGCAGCGCATCGCCTTC
TATCGCCTTCTTGACGAGTTCTTCTGAGCGGGACTCTGGGGTTCGCATCGATAAAATAAAAGATTTTATT
TAGTCTCCAGAAAAAGGGGGGAATGAAAGACCCCACCTGTAGGTTTGGCAAGCTAGCTTAAGTAACGCCA
TTTTGCAAGGCATGGAAAAATACATAACTGAGAATAGAGAAGTTCAGATCAAGGTCAGGAACAGATGGAA
CAGCTGAATATGGGCCAAACAGGATATCTGTGGTAAGCAGTTCCTGCCCCGGCTCAGGGCCAAGAACAGA
TGGAACAGCTGAATATGGGCCAAACAGGATATCTGTGGTAAGCAGTTCCTGCCCCGGCTCAGGGCCAAGA
ACAGATGGTCCCCAGATGCGGTCCAGCCCTCAGCAGTTTCTAGAGAACCATCAGATGTTTCCAGGGTGCC
CCAAGGACCTGAAATGACCCTGTGCCTTATTTGAACTAACCAATCAGTTCGCTTCTCGCTTCTGTTCGCG
CGCTTCTGCTCCCCGAGCTCAATAAAAGAGCCCACAACCCCTCACTCGGGGCGCCAGTCCTCCGATTGAC
TGAGTCGCCCGGGTACCCGTGTATCCAATAAACCCTCTTGCAGTTGCATCCGACTTGTGGTCTCGCTGTT
CCTTGGGAGGGTCTCCTCTGAGTGATTGACTACCCGTCAGCGGGGGTCTTTCACAGGCCAGTGGGGCCGC
ACTTTTCGGGGAAATGTGCGCGGAACCCCTATTTGTTTATTTTTCTAAATACATTCAAATATGTATCCGC
TCATGAGACAATAACCCTGATAAATGCTTCAATAATATTGAAAAAGGAAGAGTATGAGTATTCAACATTT
CCGTGTCGCCCTTATTCCCTTTTTTGCGGCATTTTGCCTTCCTGTTTTTGCTCACCCAGAAACGCTGGTG
AAAGTAAAAGATGCTGAAGATCAGTTGGGTGCACGAGTGGGTTACATCGAACTGGATCTCAACAGCGGTA
AGATCCTTGAGAGTTTTCGCCCCGAAGAACGTTTTCCAATGATGAGCACTTTTAAAGTTCTGCTATGTGG
CGCGGTATTATCCCGTATTGACGCCGGGCAAGAGCAACTCGGTCGCCGCATACACTATTCTCAGAATGAC
TTGGTTGAGTACTCACCAGTCACAGAAAAGCATCTTACGGATGGCATGACAGTAAGAGAATTATGCAGTG
CTGCCATAACCATGAGTGATAACACTGCGGCCAACTTACTTCTGACAACGATCGGAGGACCGAAGGAGCT
AACCGCTTTTTTGCACAACATGGGGGATCATGTAACTCGCCTTGATCGTTGGGAACCGGAGCTGAATGAA
GCCATACCAAACGACGAGCGTGACACCACGATGCCTGTAGCAATGGCAACAACGTTGCGCAAACTATTAA
CTGGCGAACTACTTACTCTAGCTTCCCGGCAACAATTAATAGACTGGATGGAGGCGGATAAAGTTGCAGG
ACCACTTCTGCGCTCGGCCCTTCCGGCTGGCTGGTTTATTGCTGATAAATCTGGAGCCGGTGAGCGTGGG
TCTCGCGGTATCATTGCAGCACTGGGGCCAGATGGTAAGCCCTCCCGTATCGTAGTTATCTACACGACGG
GGAGTCAGGCAACTATGGATGAACGAAATAGACAGATCGCTGAGATAGGTGCCTCACTGATTAAGCATTG
GTAACTGTCAGACCAAGTTTACTCATATATACTTTAGATTGATTTGCGGCCGCGAAAAGGACAAGCAGCG
AAAATTCACGCCCCCTTGGGAGGTGGCGGCATATGCAAAGGATAGCACTCCCACTCTACTACTGGGTATC
ATATGCTGACTGTATATGCATGAGGATAGCATATGCTACCCGGATACAGATTAGGATAGCATATACTACC
CAGATATAGATTAGGATAGCATATGCTACCCAGATATAGATTAGGATAGCCTATGCTACCCAGATATAAA
TTAGGATAGCATATACTACCCAGATATAGATTAGGATAGCATATGCTACCCAGATATAGATTAGGATAGC
CTATGCTACCCAGATATAGATTAGGATAGCATATGCTATCCAGATATTTGGGTAGTATATGCTACCCATG
GCAACATTAGCCCACCGTGCTCTCAGCGACCTCGTGAATATGAGGACCAACAACCCTGTGCTTGGCGCTC
AGGCGCAAGTGTGTGTAATTTGTCCTCCAGATCGCAGCAATCGCGCCCCTATCTTGGCCCGCCCACCTAC
TTATGCAGGTATTCCCCGGGGTGCCATTAGTGGTTTTGTGGGCAAGTGGTTTGACCGCAGTGGTTAGCGG
GGTTACAATCAGCCAAGTTATTACACCCTTATTTTACAGTCCAAAACCGCAGGGCGGCGTGTGGGGGCTG
ACGCGTGCCCCCACTCCACAATTTCAAAAAAAAGAGTGGCCACTTGTCTTTGTTTATGGGCCCCATTGGC
GTGGAGCCCCGTTTAATTTTCGGGGGTGTTAGAGACAACCAGTGGAGTCCGCTGCTGTCGGCGTCCACTC
TCTTTCCCCTTGTTACAAATAGAGTGTAACAACATGGTTCACCTGTCTTGGTCCCTGCCTGGGACACATC
TTAATAACCCCAGTATCATATTGCACTAGGATTATGTGTTGCCCATAGCCATAAATTCGTGTGAGATGGA
CATCCAGTCTTTACGGCTTGTCCCCACCCCATGGATTTCTATTGTTAAAGATATTCAGAATGTTTCATTC
CTACACTAGTATTTATTGCCCAAGGGGTTTGTGAGGGTTATATTGGTGTCATAGCACAATGCCACCACTG
AACCCCCCGTCCAAATTTTATTCTGGGGGCGTCACCTGAAACCTTGTTTTCGAGCACCTCACATACACCT
TACTGTTCACAACTCAGCAGTTATTCTATTAGCTAAACGAAGGAGAATGAAGAAGCAGGCGAAGATTCAG
GAGAGTTCACTGCCCGCTCCTTGATCTTCAGCCACTGCCCTTGTGACTAAAATGGTTCACTACCCTCGTG
GAATCCTGACCCCATGTAAATAAAACCGTGACAGCTCATGGGGTGGGAGATATCGCTGTTCCTTAGGACC
CTTTTACTAACCCTAATTCGATAGCATATGCTTCCCGTTGGGTAACATATGCTATTGAATTAGGGTTAGT
CTGGATAGTATATACTACTACCCGGGAAGCATATGCTACCCGTTTAGGGTTAACAAGGGGGCCTTATAAA
CACTATTGCTAATGCCCTCTTGAGGGTCCGCTTATCGGTAGCTACACAGGCCCCTCTGATTGACGTTGGT
GTAGCCTCCCGTAGTCTTCCTGGGCCCCTGGGAGGTACATGTCGGCCGCAAAAGGATCTAGGTGAAGATC
CTTTTTGATAATCTCATGACCAAAATCCCTTAACGTGAGTTTTCGTTCCACTGAGCGTCAGACCCCGTAG
AAAAGATCAAAGGATCTTCTTGAGATCCTTTTTTTCTGCGCGTAATCTGCTGCTTGCAAACAAAAAAACC
ACCGCTACCAGCGGTGGTTTGTTTGCCGGATCAAGAGCTACCAACTCTTTTTCCGAAGGTAACTGGCTTC
AGCAGAGCGCAGATACCAAATACTGTTCTTCTAGTGTAGCCGTAGTTAGGCCACCACTTCAAGAACTCTG
TAGCACCGCCTACATACCTCGCTCTGCTAATCCTGTTACCAGTGGCTGCTGCCAGTGGCGATAAGTCGTG
TCTTACCGGGTTGGACTCAAGACGATAGTTACCGGATAAGGCGCAGCGGTCGGGCTGAACGGGGGGTTCG
TGCACACAGCCCAGCTTGGAGCGAACGACCTACACCGAACTGAGATACCTACAGCGTGAGCTATGAGAAA
GCGCCACGCTTCCCGAAGGGAGAAAGGCGGACAGGTATCCGGTAAGCGGCAGGGTCGGAACAGGAGAGCG
CACGAGGGAGCTTCCAGGGGGAAACGCCTGGTATCTTTATAGTCCTGTCGGGTTTCGCCACCTCTGACTT
GAGCGTCGATTTTTGTGATGCTCGTCAGGGGGGCGGAGCCTATGGAAAAACGCCAGCAACGCGGCCTTTT
TACGGTTCCTGGCCTTTTGCTGGCCTTTTGCTCACATGTTCTTTCCTGCGTTATCCCCTGATTCTGTGGA
TAACCGTATTACCGCCTTTGAGTGAGCTGATACCGCTCGCCGCAGCCGAACGACCGAGCGCAGCGAGTCA
GTGAGCGAGGAAGCGGAAGAGCGCCCAATACGCAAACCGCCTCTCCCCGCGCGTTGGCCGATTCATTAAT
GCAACTATGGTTGGCGCGTTGTAAACGTTAATATTTTGTTAAAATTCGCGTTAAATTTTTGTTAAATCAG
CTCATTTTTTAACCAATAGACCGAAATCGGCAAAATCCCTTATAAATCAAAAGAATAGCCCGAGATAGAG
T
[37 nt withheld, positions 10852-10888]
AAAGAACGTGGACTCCAACGTCAAAGG
[141 nt withheld, positions 10916-11056]
G
[46 nt withheld, positions 11058-11103]
A
[72 nt withheld, positions 11105-11176]
Features (pLannotate 1.2.2; 19 found; start..end, strand, type, name):
    151..528     +  enhancer       CMV enhancer: human cytomegalovirus immediate early enhancer
    530..729     +  promoter       CMV promoter: human cytomegalovirus (CMV) immediate early promoter
    746..890     +  LTR            3' LTR (ΔU3) (fragment): self-inactivating 3' long terminal repeat (LTR) from Moloney murine leukemia virus
   1012..1286    +  misc_feature   MESV Ψ (fragment): packaging signal of murine embryonic stem cell virus
   1353..1769    +  CDS            gag (truncated): truncated Moloney murine leukemia virus (MMLV) gag gene lacking the start codon
   1817..1834    +  CDS            myr (fragment): N-myristoylation signal from Src kinase (Pellman et al., 1985; Kaplan et al., 1988)
   1890..1907    +  protein_bind   attB1 (fragment): mutant version of attB; core recombination site for the Gateway® BP reaction BP Clonase™
   1913..5122    +  CDS            PIK3CB: PK3CB_HUMAN - Also known as PIK3C1. Experimental evidence at protein level: Swiss-Prot protein existence level 1. Phosphoinositide-3-kinase (PI3K) phosphorylates phosphatidylinositol derivatives at position 3 of the inositol ring to produce 3-phosphoinositides (PubMed:15135396). Uses ATP and PtdIns(4,5)P2 (phosphatidylinositol 4,5-bisphosphate) to generate phosphatidylinositol 3,4,5-trisphosphate (PIP3) (PubMed:15135396). PIP3 plays a key role by recruiting PH domain-containing proteins to the membrane, including AKT1 and PDPK1, activating signaling cascades involved in cell growth, survival,
   5130..5147    -  protein_bind   attB2 (fragment): mutant version of attB; core recombination site for the Gateway® BP reaction BP Clonase™
   5207..5668    +  misc_feature   IRES: internal ribosome entry site (IRES) of the encephalomyocarditis virus (EMCV)
   5673..6464    +  CDS            neo: KKA2_KLEPN - Also known as kan, nptII. Experimental evidence at protein level: Swiss-Prot protein existence level 1. Resistance to kanamycin, neomycin, paromomycin, ribostamycin, butirosin and gentamicin B. From Klebsiella pneumoniae.
   6532..6653    +  LTR            3' LTR (ΔU3) (fragment): self-inactivating 3' long terminal repeat (LTR) from Moloney murine leukemia virus
   6654..7123    +  LTR            LTR: long terminal repeat from Moloney murine leukemia virus
   7159..7263    +  promoter       AmpR promoter: bla
   7264..8124    +  CDS            AmpR: β-lactamase; bla; confers resistance to ampicillin, carbenicillin, and related antibiotics
   8283..9634    +  rep_origin     oriP (fragment): Epstein-Barr virus oriP replication origin (Yates et al., 2000)
   9890..10478   +  rep_origin     ori: high-copy-number ColE1/pMB1/pBR322/pUC origin of replication
  10661..10713   +  CDS            lacI (fragment): lac repressor; lacI; The lac repressor binds to the lac operator to inhibit transcription in E. coli. This inhibition can be relieved by adding lactose or isopropyl-β-D-thiogalactopyranoside (IPTG).
  10729..4       -  rep_origin     M13 ori (across the origin) (sequence partly withheld): M13 bacteriophage origin of replication; arrow indicates direction of (+) strand synthesis
