[The description below was written by a language model from this plasmid's Addgene catalogue record and pLannotate feature annotations shown in this document.]
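Description:
pWZL Neo Myr Flag PIK3CB is a Moloney murine leukemia virus-based retroviral vector for mammalian expression of human PIK3CB, the p110β catalytic subunit of class I phosphoinositide 3-kinase. It was made by a Gateway LR reaction that moved the ORF from an entry clone into the pWZL-Neo-Myr-Flag-DEST backbone. The annotated 11.2 kb sequence shows a CMV enhancer/promoter fused to LTR sequence at the 5′ end, which would drive transcription of the viral genome in packaging cells. This is followed by a Ψ packaging signal and a truncated gag region lacking its start codon. Downstream lies a Src-derived N-myristoylation signal, then the PIK3CB coding sequence flanked by attB1 and attB2 recombination scars. The catalogue lists an N-terminal Flag tag from the backbone as well, although the feature table does not annotate it separately. An EMCV IRES links the kinase to a neomycin phosphotransferase gene on the same transcript, so transduced cells can be selected with G418, and a 3′ MMLV LTR closes the provirus.

Outside the viral cassette, the plasmid carries an ampicillin resistance gene and a high-copy ColE1/pUC-type origin for propagation in E. coli. There are also an M13 origin and a fragment of Epstein-Barr virus oriP. A recombination-deficient bacterial strain is recommended because of the repeated LTR sequences.

The myristoylation signal targets the fusion protein to membranes, a common way of making signalling kinases constitutively active, while Flag allows detection or immunoprecipitation. The construct belongs to a library of myristoylated kinase clones assembled for functional screens for oncogenes. The depositors note that gene identity was verified but the insert was not fully sequenced for minor mutations.
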