Addgene plasmid #20573: pWZL Neo Myr Flag PIK3CB
Depositing lab: William Hahn & Jean Zhao. Depositing organization: Dana-Farber Cancer Institute. Publication: Integrative Genomic Approaches Identify IKBKE as a Breast Cancer Oncogene (Kinase Library Clones). Boehm JS, Zhao JJ, Yao J, Kim SY, Firestein R, Dunn IF, Sjostrom SK, Garraway LA, Weremowicz S, Richardson AL, Greulich H, Stewart CJ, Mulvey LA, Shen RR, Ambrogio L, Hirozane-Kishikawa T, Hill DE, Vidal M, Meyerson M, Grenier JK, Hinkle G, Root DE, Roberts TM, Lander ES, Polyak K, Hahn WC. Cell. 2007 Jun 15. 129(6):1065-1079. 10.1016/j.cell.2007.03.052 PubMed 17574021.
Backbone
  Vector backbone: pWZL-Neo-Myr-Flag-DEST
  Backbone manufacturer: William Hahn Lab (available at Addgene, #15300)
  Vector type: Mammalian Expression, Retroviral
  Selectable markers: Neomycin (select with G418)
Growth in bacteria
  Bacterial resistance: Ampicillin, 100 μg/mL
  Growth temperature: 37°C
  Growth strain: Stbl3
  Growth instructions: Stbl3 cells to prevent recombination.
  Copy number: Unknown
Gene/Insert
  Gene/Insert name: PIK3CB (alt name: phosphoinositide-3-kinase, catalytic, beta polypeptide)
  Species: H. sapiens (human)
  GenBank ID: NM_006219
  Entrez Gene: PIK3CB (a.k.a. P110BETA, PI3K, PI3KBETA, PIK3C1)
  Tag / fusion protein: Myr (N terminal on backbone); Flag (N terminal on backbone)
  Cloning method: Gateway Cloning
  Sequencing primers: 5′ pWZL-Fwd (GAA CCT CCT CGT TCG ACC); 3′ pWZL-Rev (TTC CGG GCC CTC ACA TTG)
Resource information
  A portion of this plasmid was derived from a plasmid made by: 2-G11
Terms and licenses: Academic/Nonprofit Terms; Industry Terms: Not Available to Industry
Depositor comments: ORFs were cloned into Gateway compatible pEntry vectors. An LR recombination reaction was performed to move the ORF to pWZL-Neo-Myr-Flag DEST such that the ORF would have 5' myristoylation and flag tags. This plasmid is part of a kinase library, and the gene has been verified, but has not been fully sequenced for minor mutations. Please see the following link for plasmids from this article that are not part of the kinase library http://www.addgene.org/pubmed/17574021
How to cite: pWZL Neo Myr Flag PIK3CB was a gift from William Hahn & Jean Zhao (Addgene plasmid # 20573 ; http://n2t.net/addgene:20573 ; RRID:Addgene_20573)
